Addgene plasmid #218605: pJJB1333
Purpose: Express Pex17
Depositing lab: John Dueber. Depositing organization: University of California, Berkeley. Publication: ML-enhanced peroxisome capacity enables compartmentalization of multienzyme pathway. Baker JJ, Shi J, Wang S, Mujica EM, Bianco S, Capponi S, Dueber JE. Nat Chem Biol. 2024 Oct 14. doi: 10.1038/s41589-024-01759-2. PubMed 39402374.
Backbone
  Vector backbone: TMP137
  Backbone manufacturer: Internal
  Vector type: Yeast Expression
  Selectable markers: LEU2
Growth in bacteria
  Bacterial resistance: Kanamycin, 50 μg/mL
  Growth temperature: 37°C
  Growth strain: DH5alpha
  Copy number: High Copy
Gene/Insert
  Gene/Insert name: Pex17
  Species: S. cerevisiae (budding yeast)
  Cloning method: Golden Gate
Terms and licenses: Academic/Nonprofit Terms; Industry Terms: Not Available to Industry
Depositor comments: Integrated into LEU2 locus
How to cite: pJJB1333 was a gift from John Dueber (Addgene plasmid # 218605 ; http://n2t.net/addgene:218605 ; RRID:Addgene_218605)
