[The description below was written by a language model from this plasmid's Addgene catalogue record and pLannotate feature annotations shown in this document.]
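Description:
pJJB1333 is a yeast integrating expression plasmid built by Golden Gate assembly on an in-house backbone (TMP137) to express the Saccharomyces cerevisiae peroxin Pex17. In E. coli it is maintained through a high-copy ColE1/pUC-type origin and selected with kanamycin via the aph(3')-Ia KanR gene. No yeast replication origin (2μ or CEN/ARS) appears in the feature table, which fits the depositor's note that the construct is integrated into the LEU2 locus. Yeast selection is provided by a complete LEU2 marker, comprising its native promoter and coding sequence, which restores leucine prototrophy in leu2 strains. The annotated fragments of NFS1 and the YC021 open reading frame are genomic sequences neighbouring LEU2 on chromosome III. They most likely represent the homology arms that direct recombination at that locus, although the record does not label them as such.

The payload is the full PEX17 coding sequence followed by the ADH1 transcription terminator. About 700 nt lie upstream of the coding sequence and are not annotated, so the promoter driving Pex17 is not identified in the record. No epitope tag or reporter fusion is annotated either. Pex17 is a component of the peroxisomal import machinery that binds Pex14 directly, acts together with Pex13 and Pex14, and is required for import of both PTS1- and PTS2-targeted proteins. The associated publication concerns enlarging peroxisome capacity to compartmentalise multienzyme pathways. In that context, the plasmid appears to supply a stable, single-locus extra copy of PEX17 for testing or tuning peroxisomal protein import in engineered yeast.
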