Features (pLannotate 1.2.2; 10 found; start..end, strand, type, name):
    707..1303    +  CDS            PEX17: PEX17_YEAST - Also known as PAS9. Experimental evidence at protein level: Swiss-Prot protein existence level 1. Component of the peroxisomal translocation machinery with PEX13 and PEX14. Interacts indirectly with the PTS1 receptor (PAS10/PEX5) and directly binds to PEX14. Required for import of both PTS1 and PTS2 proteins. From Saccharomyces cerevisiae (strain ATCC 204508 / S288c) (Baker's yeast).
   1322..1509    +  terminator     ADH1 terminator: S. cerevisiae ADH1; transcription terminator for the S. cerevisiae alcohol dehydrogenase 1 (ADH1) gene
   1768..1845    +  CDS            YO192_YEAST (fragment): Experimental evidence at protein level: Swiss-Prot protein existence level 1. From Saccharomyces cerevisiae (strain ATCC 204508 / S288c) (Baker's yeast).
   1985..2392    +  promoter       LEU2 promoter: S. cerevisiae LEU2
   2393..3484    +  CDS            LEU2: LEU3_YEAST - Experimental evidence at protein level: Swiss-Prot protein existence level 1. Catalyzes the oxidation of 3-carboxy-2-hydroxy-4- methylpentanoate (3-isopropylmalate) to 3-carboxy-4-methyl-2- oxopentanoate. The product decarboxylates to 4-methyl-2 oxopentanoate. From Saccharomyces cerevisiae (strain ATCC 204508 / S288c) (Baker's yeast).
   3849..3962    -  CDS            NFS1 (fragment): NFS1_YEAST - Also known as SPL1 From Saccharomyces cerevisiae (strain ATCC 204508 / S288c) (Baker's yeast).
   4288..4479    -  CDS            NFS1 (fragment): NFS1_YEAST - Also known as SPL1 From Saccharomyces cerevisiae (strain ATCC 204508 / S288c) (Baker's yeast).
   4518..5333    -  CDS            KanR: aminoglycoside phosphotransferase; aph(3')-Ia; confers resistance to kanamycin in bacteria or G418 (Geneticin®) in eukaryotes
   5558..6146    +  rep_origin     ori: high-copy-number ColE1/pMB1/pBR322/pUC origin of replication
   6309..6683    +  CDS            YC021_YEAST: Protein predicted: Swiss-Prot protein existence level 4. From Saccharomyces cerevisiae (strain ATCC 204508 / S288c) (Baker's yeast).
>Addgene plasmid #218605 | pJJB1333 | addgene full sequence | sequence record 431880 | Addgene NGS Result
AAGAGGATGTCCAATATTTTTTTTAAGGAATAAGGATACTTCAAGACTAGATTCCCCCCTGCATTCCCAT
CAGAACCGTAAACCTTGGCGCTTTCCTTGGGAAGTATTCAAGAAGTGCCTTGTCCGGTTTCTGTGGCTCA
CAAACCAGCGCGCCCGATATGGCTTTCTTTTCACTTATGAATGTACCAGTACGGGACAATTAGAACGCTC
CTGTAACAATCTCTTTGCAAATGTGGGGTTACATTCTAACCATGTCACACTGCTGACGAAATTCAAAGTA
AAAAAAAATGGGACCACGTCTTGAGAACGATAGATTTTCTTTATTTTACATTGAACAGTCGTTGTCTCAG
CGCGCTTTATGTTTTCATTCATACTTCATATTATAAAATAACAAAAGAAGAATTTCATATTCACGCCCAA
GAAATCAGGCTGCTTTCCAAATGCAATTGACACTTCATTAGCCATCACACAAAACTCTTTCTTGCTGGAG
CTTCTTTTAAAAAAGACCTCAGTACACCAAACACGTTACCCGACCTCGTTATTTTACGACAACTATGATA
AAATTCTGAAGAAAAAATAAAAAAATTTTCATACTTCTTGCTTTTATTTAAACCATTGAATGATTTCTTT
TGAACAAAACTACCTGTTTCACCAAAGGAAATAGAAAGAAAAAATCAATTAGAAGAAAACAAAAAACAAA
AGATCTATGACATCGATTAACAGTTTTCCCAGGAATATTGACTGGCCTTCCAACATAGGCATTAAAAAAA
TAGAGGGAACTAATCCAACGGTGAATGCCATCAAGGGCTTGTTATATAATGGTGGATCAATTTATGCATT
TCTATATTTTGTTATTGCTATGTTTGTTGAACCAACGCTACAAAAGCAGTACCAGCAGAGAAATGATTTT
TCCTTGTTTGTTTTGTTGCGTTTGAGAAGAATCATAGCGCAATTGCAAAAACGACTGGTGATGACCCCAG
TATCGTCGTTGGGGTTCAACGAACAGAATAACTTTGTGGAGAGGTCCACTCAAACTTCAGACGACAATAT
AATACGAGAAGATAATAGCCATTGGGCTGAAATGATTTATCAACTGCAAAATATGAAACAAGAATTACAG
TATTTTAACAGATCCTCAGGCCAACCATCTGAAAGTATAGACGATTTTGTCTTTCAAATTAAGATGGTGA
CTGACCAGGTTGAGTTAACAGATAGGTCCCGAGCTTTCTCAAATAAATCAAGAAATATTATACAGGGAAT
CCGAGAAATCAAAGGTTGGTTTGTGAATGGCCAAGTGCCAAGGTAAGGATCCTAACTCGAGGCGAATTTC
TTATGATTTATGATTTTTATTATTAAATAAGTTATAAAAAAAATAAGTGTATACAAATTTTAAAGTGACT
CTTAGGTTTTAAAACGAAAATTCTTATTCTTGAGTAACTCTTTCCTGTAGGTCAGGTTGCTTTCTCAGGT
ATAGCATGAGGTCGCTCTTATTGACCACACCTCTACCGGCATGCCGAGCAAATGCCTGCAAATCGCTCCC
CATTTCGCTGGAAATCTGCTCGTCAGTGGTGCTCACACTGACGAATCATGTACAGATCATACCGATGACT
GCCTGGCGACTCACAACTAAGCAAGACAGCCGGAACCAGCGCCGGCGAACACCACTGCATATATGGCATA
TCACAACAGTCCACGTCTCAAGCAGTTACAGAGATGTTACGAACCACTAGTGCACTGCAGTACATCGAGG
AGAACTTCTAGTATATCTACATACCTAATATTATTGCCTTATTAAAAATGGAATCCCAACAATTACATCA
AAATCCACATTCTCTTCAAAATCAATTGTCCTGTACTTCCTTGTTCATGTGTGTTCAAAAACGTTATATT
TATAGGATAATTATACTCTATTTCTCAACAAGTAATTGGTTGTTTGGCCGAGCGGTCTAAGGCGCCTGAT
TCAAGAAATATCTTGACCGCAGTTAACTGTGGGAATACTCAGGTATCGTAAGATGCAAGAGTTCGAATCT
CTTAGCAACCATTATTTTTTTCCTCAACATAACGAGAACACACAGGGGCGCTATCGCACAGAATCAAATT
CGATGACTGGAAATTTTTTGTTAATTTCAGAGGTCGCCTGACGCATATACCTTTTTCAACTGAAAAATTG
GGAGAAAAAGGAAAGGTGAGAGCGCCGGAACCGGCTTTTCATATAGAATAGAGAAGCGTTCATGACTAAA
TGCTTGCATCACAATACTTGAAGTTGACAATATTATTTAAGGACCTATTGTTTTTTCCAATAGGTGGTTA
GCAATCGTCTTACTTTCTAACTTTTCTTACCTTTTACATTTCAGCAATATATATATATATATTTCAAGGA
TATACCATTCTAATGTCTGCCCCTAAGAAGATCGTCGTTTTGCCAGGTGACCACGTTGGTCAAGAAATCA
CAGCCGAAGCCATTAAGGTTCTTAAAGCTATTTCTGATGTTCGTTCCAATGTCAAGTTCGATTTCGAAAA
TCATTTAATTGGTGGTGCTGCTATCGATGCTACAGGTGTTCCACTTCCAGATGAGGCGCTGGAAGCCTCC
AAGAAGGCTGATGCCGTTTTGTTAGGTGCTGTGGGTGGTCCTAAATGGGGAACCGGTAGTGTTAGACCTG
AACAAGGTTTACTAAAAATCCGTAAAGAACTTCAATTGTACGCCAACTTAAGACCATGTAACTTTGCATC
CGACTCTCTTTTAGACTTATCTCCAATCAAGCCACAATTTGCTAAAGGTACTGACTTCGTTGTTGTCAGA
GAATTAGTGGGAGGTATTTACTTTGGTAAGAGAAAGGAAGACGATGGTGATGGTGTCGCTTGGGATAGTG
AACAATACACCGTTCCAGAAGTGCAAAGAATCACAAGAATGGCCGCTTTCATGGCCCTACAACATGAGCC
ACCATTGCCTATTTGGTCCTTGGATAAAGCTAATGTTTTGGCCTCTTCAAGATTATGGAGAAAAACTGTG
GAGGAAACCATCAAGAACGAATTTCCTACATTGAAGGTTCAACATCAATTGATTGATTCTGCCGCCATGA
TCCTAGTTAAGAACCCAACCCACCTAAATGGTATTATAATCACCAGCAACATGTTTGGTGATATCATCTC
CGATGAAGCCTCCGTTATCCCAGGTTCCTTGGGTTTGTTGCCATCTGCGTCCTTGGCCTCTTTGCCAGAC
AAGAACACCGCATTTGGTTTGTACGAACCATGCCACGGTTCTGCTCCAGATTTGCCAAAGAATAAGGTCA
ACCCTATCGCCACTATCTTGTCTGCTGCAATGATGTTGAAATTGTCATTGAACTTGCCTGAAGAAGGTAA
GGCCATTGAAGATGCAGTTAAAAAGGTTTTGGATGCAGGTATCAGAACTGGTGATTTAGGTGGTTCCAAC
AGTACCACCGAAGTCGGTGATGCTGTCGCCGAAGAAGTTAAGAAAATCCTTGCTTAAAAAGATTCTCTTT
TTTTATGATATTTGTACATAAACTTTATAAATGAAATTCATAATAGAAACGACACGAAATTACAAAATGG
AATATGTTCATAGGGTAGACGAAACTATATACGCAATCTACATACATTTATCAAGAAGGAGAAAAAGGAG
GATGTAAAGGAATACAGGTAAGCAAATTGATACTAATGGCTCAACGTGATAAGGAAAAAGAATTGCACTT
TAACATTAATATTGACAAGGAGGAGGGCACCACACAAAAAGTTAGGTGTAACAGAAAATCATGAAACTAT
GATTCCTAATTTATATATTGGAGGATTTTCTCTAAAAAAAAAAAAATACAACAAATAAAAAACACTCAAT
GACCTGACCATTTGATGGAGTTTAAGTCAATACCTTCTTGAACCATTTCCCATAATGGTGAAAGTTCCCT
CAAGAATTTTACTCTGTCAGAAACGGCCTTAACGACGTAGTCGAGAGTACTCGTATCGCATGTCGGTGCG
ACACGAAATTACAAAATGGAATATGTTCATAGGGTAGACGAAACTATATACGCAATCTACATACATTTAT
CAAGAAGGAGAAAAAGGAGGATGTAAAGGAATACAGGTAAGCAAATTGATACTAATGGCTCAACGTGATA
AGGAAAAAGAATTGCACTTTAACATTAATATTGACAAGGAGGAGGGCACCACACAAAAAGTTAGGTGTAA
CAGAAAATCATGAAACTATGATTCCTAATTTATATATTGGAGGATTTTCTCTAAAAAAAAAAAAATACAA
CAAATAAAAAACACTCAATGACCTGACCATTTGATGGAGTTTAAGTCAATACCTTCTTGAACCATTTCCC
ATAATGGTGAAAGTTCCCTCAAGAATTTTACTCTGTCAGAAACGGCCTTAACGACGTAGTCGACCTCCTC
TTCAGTACTAAATCTACCAATACCAAATCTGATGGAAGAATGGGCTAATGCATCATCCTTACCCAGCGCC
GAGCGGCCGCGTGTTACAACCAATTAACCAATTCTGATTAGAAAAACTCATCGAGCATCAAATGAAACTG
CAATTTATTCATATCAGGATTATCAATACCATATTTTTGAAAAAGCCGTTTCTGTAATGAAGGAGAAAAC
TCACCGAGGCAGTTCCATAGGATGGCAAGATCCTGGTATCGGTCTGCGATTCCGACTCGTCCAACATCAA
TACAACCTATTAATTTCCCCTCGTCAAAAATAAGGTTATCAAGTGAGAAATCACCATGAGTGACGACTGA
ATCCGGTGAGAATGGCAAAAGCTTATGCATTTCTTTCCAGACTTGTTCAACAGGCCAGCCATTACGCTCG
TCATCAAAATCACTCGCATCAACCAAACCGTTATTCATTCGTGATTGCGCCTGAGCGAGGCGAAATACGC
GATCGCTGTTAAAAGGACAATTACAAACAGGAATCGAATGCAACCGGCGCAGGAACACTGCCAGCGCATC
AACAATATTTTCACCTGAATCAGGATATTCTTCTAATACCTGGAATGCTGTTTTCCCGGGGATCGCAGTG
GTGAGTAACCATGCATCATCAGGAGTACGGATAAAATGCTTGATGGTCGGAAGAGGCATAAATTCCGTCA
GCCAGTTTAGTCTGACCATCTCATCTGTAACATCATTGGCAACGCTACCTTTGCCATGTTTCAGAAACAA
CTCTGGCGCATCGGGCTTCCCATACAATCGATAGATTGTCGCACCTGATTGCCCGACATTATCGCGAGCC
CATTTATACCCATATAAATCAGCATCCATGTTGGAATTTAATCGCGGCCTGGAGCAAGACGTTTCCCGTT
GAATATGGCTCATAACACCCCTTGTATTACTGTTTATGTAAGCAGACAGTTTTATTGTTCATGATGATAT
ATTTTTATCTTGTGCAATGTAACATCAGAGATTTTGAGACACAACGTGGCTTTGTTGAATAAATCGAACT
TTTGCTGAGTTGAAGGATCAGTCATGACCAAAATCCCTTAACGTGAGTTTTCGTTCCACTGAGCGTCAGA
CCCCGTAGAAAAGATCAAAGGATCTTCTTGAGATCCTTTTTTTCTGCGCGTAATCTGCTGCTTGCAAACA
AAAAAACCACCGCTACCAGCGGTGGTTTGTTTGCCGGATCAAGAGCTACCAACTCTTTTTCCGAAGGTAA
CTGGCTTCAGCAGAGCGCAGATACCAAATACTGTTCTTCTAGTGTAGCCGTAGTTAGGCCACCACTTCAA
GAACTCTGTAGCACCGCCTACATACCTCGCTCTGCTAATCCTGTTACCAGTGGCTGCTGCCAGTGGCGAT
AAGTCGTGTCTTACCGGGTTGGACTCAAGACGATAGTTACCGGATAAGGCGCAGCGGTCGGGCTGAACGG
GGGGTTCGTGCACACAGCCCAGCTTGGAGCGAACGACCTACACCGAACTGAGATACCTACAGCGTGAGCT
ATGAGAAAGCGCCACGCTTCCCGAAGGGAGAAAGGCGGACAGGTATCCGGTAAGCGGCAGGGTCGGAACA
GGAGAGCGCACGAGGGAGCTTCCAGGGGGAAACGCCTGGTATCTTTATAGTCCTGTCGGGTTTCGCCACC
TCTGACTTGAGCGTCGATTTTTGTGATGCTCGTCAGGGGGGCGGAGCCTATGGAAAAACGCCAGCAACGC
GGCCTTTTTACGGTTCCTGGCCTTTTGCTGGCCTTTTGCTCACATGTTCTTTCCTGCGTTATCCCCTGAT
TCTGTGGATAACCGTGCGGCCGCCAATACCCAGAAGAACAGTAAAATAAAGCAAGGTACGTGAAATTAAT
ATTTTTAAATGGTTCTAACCGATGCCGAAGAACTGCGCAGTCCGGTTATAACGTCTGACATGTCCTTTTT
TGATTTGGAATCCAACCACTCAAGTGACTCTGTTCATTTACTTTGCGAAAAATATACCCACAAATTGCCC
ATCGAAAGTGAATCGCAAACCACCTTCAGACTGGCACCGACAAAGCAAAGATTATACAGACAGAGTACTT
TATACGTACCGTTAAGTCTCAAGCAAAGGGTTTTCTTATTTACTGAACGGGTAAAGAGTATCTGGGCCGG
CTTGCCAAGATGCAAACCGAATAAGTATTTCAAAGTTGCATTTGCCTTAGCCGTCCTGACACCATTGGCT
ATTTGGATATTTTATATTGACTTTCGTGTACATTGATCACATCGACTGTTCTATTGGCAAATGAACCACG
GGCATTGACTATTTTTCAGGTTACTACTATATATTATCATCACGGGCAAGGATTGTACCCTGAATTCGCA
TCTAGACTGATGAGACGTGGTAGAGCCACAAACAGCCGGTACAAGCAACGATCTCCAGGACCATCTGAAT
CATGCGCGGATGACACGAACTCACGACGGCGATCACAGACATTAACCCACAGTACAGACACTGCGACAAC
GTGGCAATTCGTCGCAATACAACG
